Addgene plasmid #51598: pSuper 44-2
Purpose: shRNA 2 against rat Sema4D
Depositing lab: Suzanne Paradis. Depositing organization: Brandeis University. Publication: Sema4D localizes to synapses and regulates GABAergic synapse development as a membrane-bound molecule in the mammalian hippocampus. Raissi AJ, Staudenmaier EK, David S, Hu L, Paradis S. Mol Cell Neurosci. 2013 Nov;57:23-32. doi: 10.1016/j.mcn.2013.08.004. Epub 2013 Sep 10. PubMed 24036351.
Backbone
  Vector backbone: pSuper
  Backbone size w/o insert (bp): 4000
  Vector type: RNAi
Growth in bacteria
  Bacterial resistance: Ampicillin, 100 μg/mL
  Growth temperature: 37°C
  Growth strain: Stbl3
  Copy number: Unknown
Gene/Insert
  Gene/Insert name: shRNA2 (alt name: 44-2 hairpin)
  gRNA/shRNA sequence: agcagacggagtgccttaa
  Species: R. norvegicus (rat)
  Promoter: U6
  Cloning method: Restriction Enzyme; 5′ cloning site BglII (unknown if destroyed); 3′ cloning site HindiIII (unknown if destroyed)
  Sequencing primers: 5′ T7; 3′ T3
Terms and licenses: Academic/Nonprofit Terms; Industry Terms: Not Available to Industry
How to cite: pSuper 44-2 was a gift from Suzanne Paradis (Addgene plasmid # 51598 ; http://n2t.net/addgene:51598 ; RRID:Addgene_51598)
