[The description below was written by a language model from this plasmid's Addgene catalogue record.]
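Description:
pSuper 44-2 is an RNA interference plasmid built on the pSuper backbone (about 4 kb without insert). It expresses a short hairpin RNA in mammalian cells, delivered by transfection rather than by a viral route. The plasmid is propagated in E. coli under ampicillin selection. The record gives the copy number as unknown and includes no feature table, so the origin of replication and any mammalian selection marker or reporter are not stated.

The payload is a single hairpin, named shRNA2 or the "44-2 hairpin", which targets rat (R. norvegicus) Sema4D, a semaphorin family member. It is the second of the shRNAs the depositors designed against this gene. The hairpin oligonucleotide was inserted by restriction cloning between BglII and HindIII sites, and the record does not say whether these sites survived ligation. The catalogue lists the driving promoter as U6. The standard pSuper vector is generally described as using the H1 promoter, so this field may be worth verifying against sequence. Both are RNA polymerase III promoters with defined start and termination points, suited to producing short transcripts. The transcript folds into a stem-loop, which the cellular Dicer machinery processes into an siRNA that directs degradation of the Sema4D mRNA. T7 and T3 primer sites flank the cloning region and allow sequence confirmation of the hairpin.

The associated publication concerns Sema4D localisation to synapses and its role in GABAergic synapse development in the mammalian hippocampus. The construct therefore serves to knock down endogenous Sema4D in rat cells for loss-of-function studies of synapse formation, presumably in neurons. A second independent hairpin of this kind typically helps control for off-target effects.
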