>Addgene plasmid #51598 | pSuper 44-2 | depositor partial sequence | sequence record 79483 | T7
GATCCCCAGCAGACGGAGTGCCTTAATTCAAGAGATTAAGGCACTCCGTCTGCTTTTTTGGAAA
