>Addgene plasmid #51598 | pSuper 44-2 | addgene partial sequence | sequence record 81968 | M13pUC-Fwd 5'-CCCAGTCACGACGTTGTAAAACG-3'
CTATAGGGCGAATTGGAGCTCCACCGCGGTGGCGGCCGCTCTAGAACTAGTGGATCCCCCGGGCTGCAGG
AATTCGAACGCTGACGTCATCAACCCGCTCCAAGGAATCGCGGGCCCAGTGTCACTAGGCGGGAACACCC
AGCGCGCGTGCGCCCTGGCAGGAAGATGGCTGTGAGGGACAGGGGAGTGGCGCCCTGCAATATTTGCATG
TCGCTATGTGTTCTGGGAAATCACCATAAACGTGAAATGTCTTTGGATTTGGGAATCTTATAAGTTCTGT
ATGAGACCACAGATCCCCAGCAGACGGAGTGCCTTAATTCAAGAGATTAAGGCACTCCGTCTGCTTTTTT
GGAAAAGCTTATCGATACCGTCGACCTCGAGGGGGGGCCCGGTACCAGCTTTTGTTCCCTTTAGTGAGGG
TTAATTTCGAGCTTGGCGTAATCATGGTCATAGCTGTTTCCTGTGTGAAATTGTTATCCGCTCACAATTC
CACACAACATACGAGCCGGAAGCATAAAGTGTAAAGCCTGGGGTGCCTAATGAGTGAGCTAACTCACATT
AATTGCGTTGCGCTCACTGCCCGCTTTCCAGTCGGGAAACCTGTCGTGCCAGCTGCATTAATGAATCGGC
CAACGCGCGGGGAGAGGCGGTTTGCGTATTGGGCGCTCTTCCGCTTCCTCGCTCACTGACTCGCTGCGCT
CGGTCGTTCGGCTGC
